>Addgene plasmid #147984 | pAc5.1B-EGFP-DmNot1_1-1717-del1156-1169-R1197AN1203AF1204A_X | depositor full sequence | sequence record 290431 | Full Sequence
CTTCAAGGAATTAATTCTATATTCTAAAAACACAAATGATACTTCTAAAAAAAATCATGAATGGCATCAA
CTCTGAATCAAATCTTTGCAGATGCACCTACTTCTCATTTCCACTGTCACATCATTTTTCCAGATCTCGC
TGCCTGTTATGTGGCCCACAAACCAAGACACGTTTTATGGCCATTAAAGCTGGCTGATCGTCGCCAAACA
CCAAATACATATCAATATGTACATTCGAGAAAGAAGCGATCAAAGAAGCGTCTTCGGGCGAGTAGGAGAA
TGCGGAGGAGAAGGAGAACGAGCTGATCTAGTATCTCTCCACAATCCAATGCCAACTGACCAACTGGCCA
TATTCGGAGCAATTTGAAGCCAATTTCCATCGCCTGGCGATCGCTCCATTCTTGGCTATATGTTTTTCAC
CGTTCCCGGGGCCATTTTCAAAGACTCGTCGGTAAGATAAGATTGTGTCACTCGCTGTCTCTCTTCATTT
GTCGAAGAATGCTGAGGAATTTCGCGATGACGTCGGCGAGTATTTTGAAGAATGAGAATAATTTGTATTT
ATACGAAAATCAGTTAGTGGAATTTTCTACAAAAACATGTTATCTATAGATAATTTTGTTGCAAAATATG
TTGACTATGACAAAGATTGTATGTATATACCTTTAATGTATTCTCATTTTCTTATGTATTTATAATGGCA
ATGATGATACTGATGATATTTTAAGATGATGCCAGACCACAGGCTGATTTCTGCGTCTTTTGCCGAACGC
AGTGCATGTGCGGTTGTTGTTTTTTGGAATAGTTTCAATTTTCGGACTGTCCGCTTTGATTTCAGTTTCT
TGGCTTATTCAAAAAGCAAAGTAAAGCCAAAAAAGCGAGATGGCAATACCAAATGCGGCAAAACGGTAGT
GGAAGGAAAGGGGTGCGGGGCAGCGGAAGGAAGGGTGGGGCGGGGCGTGGCGGGGTCTGTGGCTGGGCGC
GACGTCACCGACGTTGGAGCCACTCCTTTGACCATGTGTGCGTGTGTGTATTATTCGTGTCTCGCCACTC
GCCGGTTGTTTTTTTCTTTTTATCTCGCTCTCTCTAGCGCCATCTCGTACGCATGCTCAACGCACCGCAT
GTTGCCGTGTCCTTTATGCGTCATTTTGGCTCGAAATAGGCAATTATTTAAACAAAGATTAGTCAACGAA
AACGCTAAAATAAATAAGTCTACAATATGGTTACTTATTGCCATGTGTGTGCAGCCAACGATAGCAACAA
AAGCAACAACACAGTGGCTTTCCCTCTTTCACTTTTTGTTTGCAAGCGCGTGCGAGCAAGACGGCACGAC
CGGCAAACGCAATTACGCTGACAAAGAGCAGACGAAGTTTTGGCCGAAAAACATCAAGGCGCCTGATACG
AATGCATTTGCAATAACAATTGCGATATTTAATATTGTTTATGAAGCTGTTTGACTTCAAAACACACAAA
AAAAAAAATAAAACAAATTATTTGAAAGAGAATTAGGAATCGGACAGCTTATCGTTACGGGCTAACAGCA
CACCGAGACGAAATAGCTTACCTGACGTCACAGCCTCTGGAAGAACTGCCGCCAAGCAGAGAGAGAGAGA
AAAAGAGGGAGAGCAGCTTAGACCGCATGTGCTTGTGTGTGAGGCGTCTCTCTCTTCGTCTCCTGTTTGC
GCAAACGCATAGACTGCACTGAGAAAATCGATTACCTATTTTTTATGAATGAATATTTGCACTATTACTA
TTCAAAACTATTAAGATAGCAATCACATTCAATAGCCAAATACTATACCACCTGAGCGATGCAACGAAAT
GATCAATTTGAGCAAAAATGCTGCATATTTAGGACGGCATCATTATAGAAATGCTTCTTGCTGTGTACTT
TTCTCTCGTCTGGCAGCTGTTTCGCCGTTATTGTTAAAACCGGCTTAAGTTAGGTGTGTTTTCTACGACT
AGTGATGCCCCTACTAGAAGATGTGTGTTGCACAAATGTCCCTGAATAACCAATTTGAAGTGCAGATAGC
AGTAAACGTAAGCTAATATGAATATTATTTAACTGTAATGTTTTAATATCGCTGGACATTACTAATAAAC
CCACTATAAACACATGTACATATGTATGTTTTGGCATACAATGAGTAGTTGGGGAAAAAATGTGTAAAAG
CACCGTGACCATCACAGCATAAAGATAACCAGCTGAAGTATCGAATATGAGTAACCCCCAAATTGAATCA
CATGCCGCAACTGATAGGACCCATGGAAGTACACTCTTCATGGCGATATACAAGACACACACAAGCACGA
ACACCCAGTTGCGGAGGAAATTCTCCGTAAATGAAAACCCAATCGGCGAACAATTCATACCCATATATGG
TAAAAGTTTTGAACGCGACTTGAGAGCGGAGAGCATTGCGGCTGATAAGGTTTTAGCGCTAAGCGGGCTT
TATAAAACGGGCTGCGGGACCAGTTTTCATATCACTACCGTTTGAGTTCTTGTGCTGTGTGGATACTCCT
CCCGACACAAAGCCGCTCCATCAGCCAGCAGTCGTCTAATCCAGAGACCCCGGATCGGGGTACCAACATG
GTGAGCAAGGGCGAGGAGCTGTTCACCGGGGTGGTGCCCATCCTGGTCGAGCTGGACGGCGACGTAAACG
GCCACAAGTTCAGCGTGTCCGGCGAGGGCGAGGGCGATGCCACCTACGGCAAGCTGACCCTGAAGTTCAT
CTGCACCACCGGCAAGCTGCCCGTGCCCTGGCCCACCCTCGTGACCACCCTGACCTACGGCGTGCAGTGC
TTCAGCCGCTACCCCGACCACATGAAGCAGCACGACTTCTTCAAGTCCGCCATGCCCGAAGGCTACGTCC
AGGAGCGCACCATCTTCTTCAAGGACGACGGCAACTACAAGACCCGCGCCGAGGTGAAGTTCGAGGGCGA
CACCCTGGTGAACCGCATCGAGCTGAAGGGCATCGACTTCAAGGAGGACGGCAACATCCTGGGGCACAAG
CTGGAGTACAACTACAACAGCCACAACGTCTATATCATGGCCGACAAGCAGAAGAACGGCATCAAGGTGA
ACTTCAAGATCCGCCACAACATCGAGGACGGCAGCGTGCAGCTCGCCGACCACTACCAGCAGAACACCCC
CATCGGCGACGGCCCCGTGCTGCTGCCCGACAACCACTACCTGAGCACCCAGTCCGCCCTGAGCAAAGAC
CCCAACGAGAAGCGCGATCACATGGTCCTGCTGGAGTTCGTGACCGCCGCCGGGATCACTCTCGGCATGG
ACGAGCTGTACAAGCCAAGCTTAATTAAGATGAACGTAGAGAGCCAACTGAAGACACCGCCAACGCACAT
TCGAAATCTGGTCAAGCACGTGAACAAGCGAAATTTTAATGAGAGCAGCGAGCAAATAAATCAGTTCGTT
AAAGAGCACGGCCTGGAAGCGGATCGCAGCAGCCTGCGCCACCTGTTCTCCGTGATCAACTTCAGCGATC
TCGTGCCATCAGTTACGGTCCAGCTGCAGGCGAAGCTCCTGGGCATCCAGTTGGAGCGTCAGCTTCACAG
TTCATCGTTTGTGTCCAACATCTGCTACGCTTTTGACCAGTTCTTCGCCAGCAACCAGAAGTCCCTGAAG
CCTGTTGCGGTAGCGGATCTCGTTGGCCAGGTCGCCCGACTGACCGGCATCAACAAGGTTTGTGAGTGCG
TCTTTGCCTTGGCCTTGACCCACTCCTCGTACACAGAACTCAAACATTCTGCCAGGAACAACCTAAAAGG
TAGCCTCAGCGAACTTATAGACTCTTACTTGGGTAATAAAGGCACCGGCCCAGCCGACAGCGGTCTCCGG
GAGATCTCCTTCGATCTACTGCAGTATTTGCTGTGCTGCCTTAGCGAGTACGTACAACCGCAGGTGGAAG
CACAGTTTTTGATCAAGCTTCGTGAGGAGTTTCCGCGCCAGGCGGTACCGCTGGTTCTAGCGCCGTTCCT
TTACGGCTCGACGACGGCGACGATTGCGGGAGCAGGTGCCAGCGAAACGGATGCGGAGGCCGAAGCGACG
ACTAATAGCAACAGCTCCAGTTTCGAAGCAGATGCTTTGAACGAGGTGGGAATCGAGGATATTTATGACC
ATTTAAGCGAGATAATATTCACCAACCAGGGCAAAAATAATATTATGGACACATCTTGGATTAATCTAAT
CCTTGAAATCGGTTATGAATTTACATCGAGCGTTGAAGAGTGTAAGAATCATTTGTGTTCCCGCGAGCGA
GAACGCGCTGAGCTCCAGTCCAAAGATGTCGCCAAGATCGTGGGTCTTATGTGCCGACGGCACTCCTCCC
TGCTCGATTGTAATGTGAATCTACCGACGCCGGCGAACTTCTGGCCTGGTCAGGGACAGGGCGGTGGCAG
CAACAGCAGTGGCTCTTCGCAGACACAAATCACTCCGCAGCAACAGAACCCGGGCAGCAGTAACAACAAC
GATGGCAGCGATGGCAATTCGTCCAGTGATAAGAAGGACAAGAAGGAGACGACGGAGGCCACGCAAACTT
GGAAGCCAGATGTCTTTGTGCAGGCGCTCAAGGAGGTGGTGCCTCAGCTCAACTGGAAGGACGTGTGCAT
GGAACTTGATCATCCCGAGTTCGTGCTGAAGGATCGCATCGGTTTGGAGCTTTTGCTCACCATCCTTCGG
CTGGCCACTGGCTCTAACATATTTCCACATCCAGAATGCATTTACCGTCACTGGGCAAACACGGAAGGTC
AGCTGTCGCTTATCGCGACAATGCTGAAGAACCCGGATCTCTTTTCCTTCGCCGACTTTGTATTTAGCCA
GCCAGCGTTGGATGTGCTTAAGACAGCTCCGGATGCGGACAATAAGGAGATCTCGTCCTGGAAGTCGCTT
CACCTGGTGGAGGTGCTGCTCTCCATTGCGGACAAGGGATACTATACGCAGGTCCATGAGCTATTCAAGT
TCCCAGCGCAGAACTGTCCCGATGTGCTATTTTTGGCCTTATTGAACACAAGTCCGCCTATGACGCCACT
GCGTCAGGATCTGTTTAACCAACTGATACCAACGTTCCTTGGCAACCATCCCAACTCGAACGTGATCTTG
GCCAGCGCCTGGAGCTCGAACAGCTTCCAACTTCGTTCCAATATCATGAATGCTATGTCCGAGTGGTATC
TCCGAGGCAATGAGTTCGATCAGGTGAAACTGTCGCGCATCCTGGATCTTGCCCAGGATTTAAAAGCGCT
ATCAGCGCTGCTCAACGCCCGTTCATTTTTATTCATTATCGACCTGGCTTGCCTTGCCTCTCGGCGCGAG
TACCTGAAGCTGGAAAAGTGGCTTACCGATAAAATTCGCGAACATGGAGAGCCTTTTATGCAGGCTATAA
TCAAGGTTCTGCACCGCCGCTGCCCGCAGGTTATCAACGCCAAAGTGCCAGAGGATCAGCTGCCTCCCAA
GCAGGCGCAGCTTTTGCCCGAGACAGTTACAACCATGATCAACTGTCTGCAAACGTGCATCAATAACTGC
ATGCAGCCGGAGATGGTCGAAGTCATCATGCAAATGACCGCGAACGTGGCGATTATGGCTAACATGGCGC
GTGCCCAACAGCAGCAGCAGCCAGGATTGGTTCCGCCGCCTCCACCAACAATTCTGCGCGGCCATCGTGG
TATGGATCTGCCTGGAGGCATAGTCCCTCCGCCACCGCAGCAACCGTTCTCCGGAAACCTCAACGCGCAG
ATGTTTGGACCAGGAATGGATCCGCTAACGAATATGTCCAACAACTTAGCCGGCCTCAACCTCAGCGGCC
CGAACGGAGCATTTAATTTTGGAAACATGCTAACTTCTCCATCGCGTCTGATGACTCCGGGAGCCAATCC
CTATCCGCTGAACCTCATGCAGATGCCGCAGGCTCCGCCACCACCCAACGTAGGAAACCTAGGCCGCATG
CTGCCAGGGGGTCCACAACAGCAGACTCCAACGCCGACTCCAACGGCCCCCAATCCAAACAACCCTGTGA
TGGCCGATCTCCAGATACCTGTGTCAAAGGAAGTTGAAGACGAGGTCAACTCATACTTTCAGCGCATCTA
CAACCACCAGCCGAATCCAACGCTGTCCATCGATGAAGTGCTGGACATTTTGCAAAGATTTAAAGAGTCA
AGTAACCGGCGCGAGCAGGAAGTCTTTTTGTGCATGCTGCGCAATCTGTTCGAGGAATATCGCTTTTTCT
GTCAATACCCAGAGAAAGAGCTACAGATTACTGCGCAGCTATTTGGTGGCATTATTGATCGTAACCTGGT
GCCCACTTTTGTTGCACTGGGCCTTTCTCTGCGCTGTGTCTTGGATGCCCTCCGCAAGCCCGATGGATCT
AAGCTTTACTATTTCGGTGTGACGGCACTGGACAGATTCAGAACTCGATTGCACACCTACAACAAATACT
GCGAGCATATCCGCTCCATTCCTCACTTCTCTGACTTCCCGCCGCACCTTATTCAGTATGTGGAATACGG
AATGCACGGCCAGGAGCCGCCGCCGCAGAAGTTGATTGGACTCAGCAATACGATTCCTTCGGCGATATCT
AGCGGACCAGGAACGGAACCAATTTACAGGAATAGCTCCATGTTAGGTAATATGCCCGCTGCCACCCCGG
GATCGGGACCGAAATCAAACGCTGCTGTATCGCATGCCACGAGAATGAAGTCCATCGCCAATGCCACCAA
TATCGACACACTTTTGGTGGCCAACCAGGAAGAGAAAGTGACGGTGCCACCAGAGCCTGTGCAGGGCTCA
TCTGGCATACCGCAGAAGTGCGATGAGATAAAGGAGATTATGACCAAGGAGTATTGGCCGTGGCTAGCGC
AATATCTGGTCCTCAAAGCGGCATCAATGGAGTTCGCCGCCCACACACTATATTACAACTTTTTGGATGC
CCTTAAAAACGGCGAGATCAACCGATTCGTAACCAAAGAGACCCTACGCAACATCAAGGTACTCTTGCGC
TCCGATAAGGGAGTTATTAATTTCTCCGATCGAAGTCTGTTGAAGAACCTCGGACACTGGTTGGGCATGA
TGACCTTAGGTCGCAATCGCCCCATCCTGCAGTTGGATCTGGATCTTAAATCCCTTTTGGCTGAGGCTTA
CCACAAGGGCCAGCAGGAACTGCTTTTTGTGGTTCCTTTCGTAGCCAAGATCCTTGAGTCATCCGCCAAG
TCTCGCATCTTCCGATCGCCCAATCCATGGACAATGGGTATCATGTACGTGCTTGCTGAGCTTCACCAGG
AGCCAGACCTTAAGCTGAACCTGAAGTTTGAAATCGAAGTACTCTGCAAAACACTTAATCTGGAGTTGGC
CAAGTTGCGACAAGTGATCTACCTGAAGGATCCCAATCGAACTCACCGGATTGAAGAGCAGATGTCGCAA
CCAAAACCGAAACAACTTGAGCCAGTGGCTTCTGCGCCAGCTCTACCGCGTGAACAGCAATCCCCGGCAC
AACCTCCGCCACCACCACAACAGCAGCAACCACCGCAGCAGCAGGTACCTCCACCGCCATCCTCTGCGGA
CGTGGACGCCCAAAATGCGGCCGCTATGATGATGGCAGCGGGCGGAGCTAATAGTACTCCTGGATCGGTA
TCTTCGCCCAATCTACCCACCGATTCCAGCCAGGTGGCACTACCGCCACCAGAGCCGCGCTATTCATACG
TGGACGTAAACGTGAGCAACTTCCAGCTTATTGGTCAGCAGTTGGTACTGCCACCCAATACTCCGTTCCT
GCACGCCAATCCCGGAATCAAACACATGGTCGTCAACGCCGTGGAGCGCACGATAACCGACTGGTTGCAG
CCTATTGTGGACCGAAGCATCCGCATTGCCTGTGCCACCACCGAGCAGATCATCCGCAAGGACTTCGCCC
TGGATGCTGACGAGAACCGAATGCGCACTGCCGCTCATCAGATGGTACGAAACCTTGCCGCCGGCATGGC
CATGATTACCGGTAAGGATGAGATAGCGCGTGCTATTAGCCAGAATCTGCACAAGGCCTTGCTGTCGGGT
CTAAATGGGATGCCCAGCATGGCTGAGATCCAAGCTGCTGCTATGCAGTTAGCCAGCGAAAATGTTGAGC
TAGTTTGCGCTTTCATTCAGAAAACATCTGCTGAAAAGGCAGCCGCAGAGATCGATAGGCGTCTAAGCAC
CGATTTCGAGACCAGAAAAATTGCTCGTGAAGAGGGCAACCGCTTTGTGGACGCCCAGATCCTCACCTAT
CAACAGGAGCGTCTTCCAGAAGCAGTGCGCATCAAGGTGGGCGCGGCTCCAGCTACACTTTATGCTGTGT
ACTCGGAGTTCGCTAGAAGCATACCTGGCTTCCAGCAGATGAGCGATCGCGATATTGCCCTGTTTGTGCC
CAAGCCGACGGATTTGTCTCAGCCAAATGTGTTTGCTAATTGATCTAGAGGGCCCGCGGTTCGAAGGTAA
GCCTATCCCTAACCCTCTCCTCGGTCTCGATTCTACGCGTACCGGTCATCATCACCATCACCATTGAGTT
TAAACCCGCTGATCAGCCTCGACTGTGCCTTCTAAGGCCTGAGCTCGCTGATCAGCCTCGATCGAGGATC
CAGACATGATAAGATACATTGATGAGTTTGGACAAACCACAACTAGAATGCAGTGAAAAAAATGCTTTAT
TTGTGAAATTTGTGATGCTATTGCTTTATTTGTAACCATTATAAGCTGCAATAAACAAGTTAACAACAAC
AATTGCATTCATTTTATGTTTCAGGTTCAGGGGGAGGTGTGGGAGGTTTTTTAAAGCAAGTAAAACCTCT
ACAAATGTGGTATGGCTGATTATGATCAGTCGACCGATGCCCTTGAGAGCCTTCAACCCAGTCAGCTCCT
TCCGGTGGGCGCGGGGCATGACTATCGTCGCCGCACTTATGACTGTCTTCTTTATCATGCAACTCGTAGG
ACAGGTGCCGGCAGCGCTCTGGGTCATTTTCGGCGAGGACCGCTTTCGCTGGAGCGCGACGATGATCGGC
CTGTCGCTTGCGGTATTCGGAATCTTGCACGCCCTCGCTCAAGCCTTCGTCACTGGTCCCGCCACCAAAC
GTTTCGGCGAGAAGCAGGCCATTATCGCCGGCATGGCGGCCGACGCGCTGGGCTACGTCTTGCTGGCGTT
CGCGACGCGAGGCTGGATGGCCTTCCCCATTATGATTCTTCTCGCTTCCGGCGGCATCGGGATGCCCGCG
TTGCAGGCCATGCTGTCCAGGCAGGTAGATGACGACCATCAGGGACAGCTTCAAGGATCGCTCGCGGCTC
TTACCAGCCAGCAAAAGGCCAGGAACCGTAAAAAGGCCGCGTTGCTGGCGTTTTTCCATAGGCTCCGCCC
CCCTGACGAGCATCACAAAAATCGACGCTCAAGTCAGAGGTGGCGAAACCCGACAGGACTATAAAGATAC
CAGGCGTTTCCCCCTGGAAGCTCCCTCGTGCGCTCTCCTGTTCCGACCCTGCCGCTTACCGGATACCTGT
CCGCCTTTCTCCCTTCGGGAAGCGTGGCGCTTTCTCAATGCTCACGCTGTAGGTATCTCAGTTCGGTGTA
GGTCGTTCGCTCCAAGCTGGGCTGTGTGCACGAACCCCCCGTTCAGCCCGACCGCTGCGCCTTATCCGGT
AACTATCGTCTTGAGTCCAACCCGGTAAGACACGACTTATCGCCACTGGCAGCAGCCACTGGTAACAGGA
TTAGCAGAGCGAGGTATGTAGGCGGTGCTACAGAGTTCTTGAAGTGGTGGCCTAACTACGGCTACACTAG
AAGGACAGTATTTGGTATCTGCGCTCTGCTGAAGCCAGTTACCTTCGGAAAAAGAGTTGGTAGCTCTTGA
TCCGGCAAACAAACCACCGCTGGTAGCGGTGGTTTTTTTGTTTGCAAGCAGCAGATTACGCGCAGAAAAA
AAGGATCTCAAGAAGATCCTTTGATCTTTTCTACGGGGTCTGACGCTCAGTGGAACGAAAACTCACGTTA
AGGGATTTTGGTCATGAGATTATCAAAAAGGATCTTCACCTAGATCCTTTTAAATTAAAAATGAAGTTTT
AAATCAATCTAAAGTATATATGAGTAAACTTGGTCTGACAGTTACCAATGCTTAATCAGTGAGGCACCTA
TCTCAGCGATCTGTCTATTTCGTTCATCCATAGTTGCCTGACTCCCCGTCGTGTAGATAACTACGATACG
GGAGGGCTTACCATCTGGCCCCAGTGCTGCAATGATACCGCGAGACCCACGCTCACCGGCTCCAGATTTA
TCAGCAATAAACCAGCCAGCCGGAAGGGCCGAGCGCAGAAGTGGTCCTGCAACTTTATCCGCCTCCATCC
AGTCTATTAATTGTTGCCGGGAAGCTAGAGTAAGTAGTTCGCCAGTTAATAGTTTGCGCAACGTTGTTGC
CATTGCTGCAGGCATCGTGGTGTCACGCTCGTCGTTTGGTATGGCTTCATTCAGCTCCGGTTCCCAACGA
TCAAGGCGAGTTACATGATCCCCCATGTTGTGCAAAAAAGCGGTTAGCTCCTTCGGTCCTCCGATCGTTG
TCAGAAGTAAGTTGGCCGCAGTGTTATCACTCATGGTTATGGCAGCACTGCATAATTCTCTTACTGTCAT
GCCATCCGTAAGATGCTTTTCTGTGACTGGTGAGTACTCAACCAAGTCATTCTGAGAATAGTGTATGCGG
CGACCGAGTTGCTCTTGCCCGGCGTCAACACGGGATAATACCGCGCCACATAGCAGAACTTTAAAAGTGC
TCATCATTGGAAAACGTTCTTCGGGGCGAAAACTCTCAAGGATCTTACCGCTGTTGAGATCCAGTTCGAT
GTAACCCACTCGTGCACCCAACTGATCTTCAGCATCTTTTACTTTCACCAGCGTTTCTGGGTGAGCAAAA
ACAGGAAGGCAAAATGCCGCAAAAAAGGGAATAAGGGCGACACGGAAATGTTGAATACTCATACTCTTCC
TTTTTCAATATTATTGAAGCATTTATCAGGGTTATTGTCTCATGAGCGGATACATATTTGAATGTATTTA
GAAAAATAAACAAATAGGGGTTCCGCGCACATTTCCCCGAAAAGTGCCACCTGACGTCTAAGAAACCATT
ATTATCATGACATTAACCTATAAAAATAGGCGTATCACGAGGCCCTTTCGT
Features (pLannotate 1.2.2; 9 found; start..end, strand, type, name):
     56..2568    +  promoter       Ac5 promoter: Drosophila melanogaster actin 5C promoter
   2588..3304    +  CDS            EGFP: EGFP is a basic (constitutively fluorescent) green fluorescent protein published in 1996, derived from Aequorea victoria. It is reported to be a rapidly-maturing weak dimer with moderate acid sensitivity.
   8466..8507    +  CDS            V5 tag: epitope tag from simian virus 5
   8607..8741    -  polyA_signal   SV40 poly(A) signal: SV40 polyadenylation signal
   8764..8848    -  CDS            large T antigen (fragment): large T antigen from SV40 (simian virus 40)
   8849..9319    +  CDS            TcR (fragment): tetracycline efflux protein; tet; confers resistance to tetracycline
   9363..9951    -  rep_origin     ori: high-copy-number ColE1/pMB1/pBR322/pUC origin of replication
  10122..10982   -  CDS            AmpR: β-lactamase; bla; confers resistance to ampicillin, carbenicillin, and related antibiotics
  10983..11087   -  promoter       AmpR promoter: bla
