[The description below was written by a language model from this plasmid's Addgene catalogue record and pLannotate feature annotations shown in this document.]
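Description:
pAc5.1B-EGFP-DmNot1_1-1717-del1156-1169-R1197AN1203AF1204A_X is an 11.2 kb insect-cell expression plasmid. The catalogue lists the backbone as unknown, but the name and annotated features point to a pAc5.1-type vector. It is propagated in E. coli through a ColE1/pUC-type origin and selected with ampicillin via the β-lactamase gene and its bla promoter. The origin is annotated as high-copy, whereas the catalogue describes the plasmid as low copy. No marker for selection in insect cells is annotated, which would fit transient transfection, although the record does not specify this. Short fragments annotated as a tetracycline resistance gene and SV40 large T antigen appear to be non-functional backbone remnants.

Expression is driven by the constitutive Drosophila melanogaster actin 5C promoter, followed directly by an EGFP coding sequence. The roughly 5 kb unannotated region between EGFP and the downstream V5 tag is of the right size to hold the insert, giving an N-terminal EGFP fusion. The insert is a fragment of D. melanogaster Not1, the scaffold subunit of the CCR4-NOT deadenylase complex, covering residues 1–1717. It carries an internal deletion of residues 1156–1169 and the alanine substitutions R1197A, N1203A and F1204A. Relative to the NCBI reference it also has six silent changes and two amino-acid differences, N605S and K759M. A V5 epitope sequence and an SV40 polyadenylation signal lie downstream, but the record does not indicate whether the V5 tag is translated in frame with the insert.

The stated purpose is insect expression of this mutant Not1 fragment. The associated publication concerns the DDX6–CNOT1 complex and miRNA-mediated silencing, so the mutations may have been designed to disrupt a partner-binding surface, though the record does not say so explicitly. The depositor sequence may be theoretical or only partly verified.
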