Addgene plasmid #147984: pAc5.1B-EGFP-DmNot1_1-1717-del1156-1169-R1197AN1203AF1204A_X
Purpose: Insect Expression of DmNot1_1-1717-del1156-1169-R1197AN1203AF1204A
Depositing lab: Elisa Izaurralde. Depositing organization: Max Planck Institute for Developmental Biology. Publication: A DDX6-CNOT1 complex and W-binding pockets in CNOT9 reveal direct links between miRNA target recognition and silencing. Chen Y, Boland A, Kuzuoglu-Ozturk D, Bawankar P, Loh B, Chang CT, Weichenrieder O, Izaurralde E. Mol Cell. 2014 Jun 5;54(5):737-50. doi: 10.1016/j.molcel.2014.03.034. Epub 2014 Apr 24. PubMed 24768540.
Backbone
  Vector backbone: Unknown
  Vector type: Insect Expression
Growth in bacteria
  Bacterial resistance: Ampicillin, 100 μg/mL
  Growth temperature: 37°C
  Growth strain: DH5alpha
  Copy number: Low Copy
Gene/Insert
  Gene/Insert name: DmNot1_1-1717-del1156-1169-R1197AN1203AF1204A
  Species: D. melanogaster (fly)
  Mutation: 6 silent mutations and two non silent N605S, K759M compared to the sequence given by NCBI: NM_001103772.2.
  Entrez Gene: Not1 (a.k.a. Dmel_CG34407, CG1874, CG1884, CG34407, Dmel\CG34407, Dmel_CG1874, Dmel_CG1884, NOT, NOT1, anon-EST:Liang-1.29, anon-WO0118547.221, clone 1.29, not1)
  Cloning method: Unknown
Terms and licenses: Academic/Nonprofit Terms; Industry Terms: Not Available to Industry
Depositor comments: Plasmids from this collection were made available to the research community and donated after the lab closed. Please note that the sequence provided by the depositing laboratory may be theoretical/predicted or based on Sanger sequencing results. There may be discrepancies between sequencing results obtained by Addgene and the depositor sequence. If an Addgene verified sequence is not available, please contact before placing your order to request that our lab fully sequence the plasmid.
How to cite: pAc5.1B-EGFP-DmNot1_1-1717-del1156-1169-R1197AN1203AF1204A_X was a gift from Elisa Izaurralde (Addgene plasmid # 147984 ; http://n2t.net/addgene:147984 ; RRID:Addgene_147984)
